Addgene plasmid #198965: pGL0_52 [catA]
Purpose: Level 0 part
Depositing lab: Charlie Gilbert & Nili Ostrov & Cultivarium Tools. Depositing organization: Cultivarium, Convergent Research. Publication: A scalable framework for high-throughput identification of functional origins of replication in non-model bacteria. Gilbert C, Brumwell SL, Crits-Christoph A, Kang SC, Martin-Moldes Z, Alsharif W, Esmurria A, Nguyen M-A, Lee HH, Ostrov N. bioRxiv 2023.05.19.541510 10.1101/2023.05.19.541510.
Backbone
  Vector backbone: pGLDV_17
  Vector type: Synthetic Biology
Growth in bacteria
  Bacterial resistance: Chloramphenicol, 25 μg/mL
  Growth temperature: 37°C
  Growth strain: E. coli Zymo 10B
  Copy number: High Copy
Gene/Insert
  Gene/Insert name: catA
  Species: Staphylococcus aureus
  Cloning method: Unknown
Resource information
  A portion of this plasmid was derived from a plasmid made by: Thorsten Mascher (Radeck et al. 2017 https://doi.org/10.1038/s41598-017-14329-5)
Terms and licenses: Academic/Nonprofit Terms; Industry Terms: Not Available to Industry
How to cite: pGL0_52 [catA] was a gift from Charlie Gilbert & Nili Ostrov & Cultivarium Tools (Addgene plasmid # 198965 ; http://n2t.net/addgene:198965 ; RRID:Addgene_198965)
