[The description below was written by a language model from this plasmid's Addgene catalogue record and pLannotate feature annotations shown in this document.]
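Description:
pGL0_52 [catA] is a small (about 2.95 kb) synthetic-biology plasmid that serves as a "Level 0" part, meaning it stores a single basic DNA module intended to be combined with other parts in a hierarchical, modular assembly scheme. It is built on the pGLDV_17 backbone and is maintained in E. coli through a high-copy ColE1/pUC-type origin of replication. Selection is with chloramphenicol, provided by the backbone's E. coli-type chloramphenicol acetyltransferase gene, which is driven by its native cat promoter and followed by the phage lambda t0 terminator. A short lacZα fragment is annotated next to this cassette. It is probably a remnant of a screening cassette displaced when the part was inserted, but the record does not confirm this, and the cloning method is listed as unknown.

The stored part is catA, a chloramphenicol acetyltransferase coding sequence from Staphylococcus aureus, annotated as a roughly 650 bp open reading frame on the strand opposite the backbone marker. The plasmid therefore carries two distinct cat genes: one acts as the E. coli selection marker, and the other is the cargo. The feature table shows no promoter or terminator flanking catA, so any regulatory sequences included in the part are not stated. The record also does not describe the assembly sites or overhangs that flank it.

The associated work concerns high-throughput identification of functional origins of replication in non-model bacteria. In that context, the part is presumably meant as an interchangeable antibiotic-resistance module for building vectors to test in diverse hosts, although the catalogue gives the purpose only as "Level 0 part". Part of the plasmid derives from a previously published plasmid from another laboratory.
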