Features (pLannotate 1.2.2; 6 found; start..end, strand, type, name):
     82..729     +  CDS            cat: CAT1_STAAU - Experimental evidence at transcript level: Swiss-Prot protein existence level 2. This enzyme is an effector of chloramphenicol resistance in bacteria. From Staphylococcus aureus.
   1182..1770    -  rep_origin     ori: high-copy-number ColE1/pMB1/pBR322/pUC origin of replication
   1903..1997    -  terminator     lambda t0 terminator: transcription terminator from phage lambda
   2021..2677    -  CDS            cat: CAT_ECOLX - Experimental evidence at protein level: Swiss-Prot protein existence level 1. This enzyme is an effector of chloramphenicol resistance in bacteria. From Escherichia coli. This protein is used as a marker in many commonly used cloning vectors, such as pACYC184.
   2678..2780    -  promoter       cat promoter: promoter of the E. coli cat gene encoding chloramphenicol acetyltransferase
   2855..2898    -  CDS            lacZα (fragment): LacZα fragment of β-galactosidase; lacZ fragment
>Addgene plasmid #198965 | pGL0_52 [catA] | addgene full sequence | sequence record 401277 | Addgene NGS Result
TAGCGTGCGAACAGCACGCTATTGTTGTATCATTACTCGCATCCATTCTCAGGCTGTCTCGTCTCGTCTC
CGAGGTCTCAAATGAACTTTAATAAAATTGATTTAGACAATTGGAAGAGAAAAGAGATATTTAATCATTA
TTTGAACCAACAAACGACTTTTAGTATAACCACAGAAATTGATATTAGTGTTTTATACCGAAACATAAAA
CAAGAAGGATATAAATTTTACCCTGCATTTATTTTCTTAGTGACAAGGGTGATAAACTCAAATACAGCTT
TTAGAACTGGTTACAATAGCGACGGAGAGTTAGGTTATTGGGATAAGTTAGAGCCACTTTATACAATTTT
TGATGGTGTATCTAAAACATTCTCTGGTATTTGGACTCCTGTAAAGAATGACTTCAAAGAGTTTTATGAT
TTATACCTTTCTGATGTAGAGAAATATAATGGTTCGGGGAAATTGTTTCCCAAAACACCTATACCTGAAA
ATGCTTTTTCTCTTTCTATTATTCCATGGACTTCATTTACTGGGTTTAACTTAAATATCAATAATAATAG
TAATTACCTTCTACCCATTATTACAGCAGGAAAATTCATTAATAAAGGTAATTCAATATATTTACCGCTA
TCTTTACAGGTACATCATTCTGTTTGTGATGGTTATCATGCAGGATTGTTTATGAACTCTATTCAGGAAT
TGTCAGATAGGCCTAATGACTGGCTTTTATAAGCTTTGAGACCACCCCAGGATACATAGATTACCACAAC
TCCGAGCCCTTCCACCTAGCGTGCTAACCACGCACGCTATTGTTGTATCCCATATAATGCAATCGTAGTC
TACCTGACTGTACTTAGAAATGTGGCTTCGCCTTTGCCCACGCACCTGATCGCTCCTCGTTTGCTTTTAA
GGACCGGACGAACCACAGAGCATTAGAAGGCTAGGTGGAGGCTCAGTGATGATAAGTCTGCGATGGTGGA
TGCATGTGTCATGGTCATAGCTGTTTCCTGTGTGAAATTGTTATCCGCTCAGAGGGCACAATCCTATTCC
GCGCTATCCGACAATCTCCAAGACATTAGGTGGAGTTCAGTTCGGCGTATGGCATATGTCGCTGGAAAGA
ACATGTGAGCAAAAGGCCAGCAAAAGGCCAGGAACCGTAAAAAGGCCGCGTTGCTGGCGTTTTTCCATAG
GCTCCGCCCCCCTGACGAGCATCACAAAAATCGACGCTCAAGTCAGAGGTGGCGAAACCCGACAGGACTA
TAAAGATACCAGGCGTTTCCCCCTGGAAGCTCCCTCGTGCGCTCTCCTGTTCCGACCCTGCCGCTTACCG
GATACCTGTCCGCCTTTCTCCCTTCGGGAAGCGTGGCGCTTTCTCATAGCTCACGCTGTAGGTATCTCAG
TTCGGTGTAGGTCGTTCGCTCCAAGCTGGGCTGTGTGCACGAACCCCCCGTTCAGCCCGACCGCTGCGCC
TTATCCGGTAACTATCGTCTTGAGTCCAACCCGGTAAGACACGACTTATCGCCACTGGCAGCAGCCACTG
GTAACAGGATTAGCAGAGCGAGGTATGTAGGCGGTGCTACAGAGTTCTTGAAGTGGTGGCCTAACTACGG
CTACACTAGAAGAACAGTATTTGGTATCTGCGCTCTGCTGAAGCCAGTTACCTTCGGAAAAAGAGTTGGT
AGCTCTTGATCCGGCAAACAAACCACCGCTGGTAGCGGTGGTTTTTTTGTTTGCAAGCAGCAGATTACGC
GCAGAAAAAAAGGATCTCAAGAAGATCCTTTGATCTTTTCTACGGGGTCTGACGCTCTATTCAACAAAGC
CGCCGTCCCGTCAAGTCAGCGTAAATGGGTAGGGGGCTTCAAATCGTCCCCCCATACGATATAAGTTGTT
ACTAGTGCTTGGATTCTCACCAATAAAAAACGCCCGGCGGCAACCGAGCGTTCTGAACAAATCCAGATGG
AGTTCTGAGGTCATTACTGGATCTATCAACAGGAGTCCAAGCGAGCTCGATATCAAATTACGCCCCGCCC
TGCCACTCATCGCAGTACTGTTGTAATTCATTAAGCATTCTGCCGACATGGAAGCCATCACAAACGGCAT
GATGAACCTGAATCGCCAGCGGCATCAGCACCTTGTCGCCTTGCGTATAATATTTGCCCATGGTGAAAAC
GGGGGCGAAGAAGTTGTCCATATTGGCCACGTTTAAATCAAAACTGGTGAAACTCACCCAGGGATTGGCT
GAGACGAAAAACATATTCTCAATAAACCCTTTAGGGAAATAGGCCAGGTTTTCACCGTAACACGCCACAT
CTTGCGAATATATGTGTAGAAACTGCCGGAAATCGTCGTGGTATTCACTCCAGAGCGATGAAAACGTTTC
AGTTTGCTCATGGAAAACGGTGTAACAAGGGTGAACACTATCCCATATCACCAGCTCACCGTCTTTCATT
GCCATACGAAATTCCGGATGAGCATTCATCAGGCGGGCAAGAATGTGAATAAAGGCCGGATAAAACTTGT
GCTTATTTTTCTTTACGGTCTTTAAAAAGGCCGTAATATCCAGCTGAACGGTCTGGTTATAGGTACATTG
AGCAACTGACTGAAATGCCTCAAAATGTTCTTTACGATGCCATTGGGATATATCAACGGTGGTATATCCA
GTGATTTTTTTCTCCATTTTAGCTTCCTTAGCTCCTGAAAATCTCGATAACTCAAAAAATACGCCCGGTA
GTGATCTTATTTCATTATGGTGAAAGTTGGAACCTCTTACGTGCCGATCAACGTCTCATTGATACCTGAA
ACAAAACCCATCGTACGGCCAAGGAAGTCTCCAATAACTGTGATCCACCACAAGCGCCAGGGTTTTCCCA
GTCACGACGTTGTAAAACGACGGCCAGTCATGCATAATCCGCACGCATCTGGAATAAGGAAGTGCCATTC
CGCCTGACCT
